>Addgene plasmid #132209 | pDONR221_SLC7A6 | addgene full sequence | sequence record 261210 | Addgene NGS Result
CTTTCCTGCGTTATCCCCTGATTCTGTGGATAACCGTATTACCGCCTTTGAGTGAGCTGATACCGCTCGC
CGCAGCCGAACGACCGAGCGCAGCGAGTCAGTGAGCGAGGAAGCGGAAGAGCGCCCAATACGCAAACCGC
CTCTCCCCGCGCGTTGGCCGATTCATTAATGCAGCTGGCACGACAGGTTTCCCGACTGGAAAGCGGGCAG
TGAGCGCAACGCAATTAATACGCGTACCGCTAGCCAGGAAGAGTTTGTAGAAACGCAAAAAGGCCATCCG
TCAGGATGGCCTTCTGCTTAGTTTGATGCCTGGCAGTTTATGGCGGGCGTCCTGCCCGCCACCCTCCGGG
CCGTTGCTTCACAACGTTCAAATCCGCTCCCGGCGGATTTGTCCTACTCAGGAGAGCGTTCACCGACAAA
CAACAGATAAAACGAAAGGCCCAGTCTTCCGACTGAGCCTTTCGTTTTATTTGATGCCTGGCAGTTCCCT
ACTCTCGCGTTAACGCTAGCATGGATGTTTTCCCAGTCACGACGTTGTAAAACGACGGCCAGTCTTAAGC
TCGGGCCCCAAATAATGATTTTATTTTGACTGATAGTGACCTGTTCGTTGCAACACATTGATGAGCAATG
CTTTTTTATAATGCCAACTTTGTACAAAAAAGCAGGCTCCACCATGGAGGCAAGGGAGCCTGGCAGACCT
ACCCCAACATACCACCTGGTGCCAAACACATCCCAGTCTCAGGTGGAGGAGGACGTGAGCTCCCCCCCTC
AGAGGTCTAGCGAGACCATGCAGCTGAAGAAGGAGATCTCTCTGCTGAACGGCGTGAGCCTGGTGGTGGG
CAATATGATCGGCTCCGGCATCTTCGTGAGCCCCAAGGGCGTGCTGGTGCACACAGCCTCTTACGGCATG
AGCCTGATCGTGTGGGCCATCGGAGGACTGTTCTCTGTGGTGGGCGCCCTGTGCTATGCAGAGCTGGGAA
CCACAATCACCAAGTCCGGCGCCTCTTACGCCTATATCCTGGAGGCCTTCGGCGGCTTTATCGCCTTCAT
CCGCCTGTGGGTGTCCCTGCTGGTGGTGGAGCCCACGGGACAGGCAATTATTGCGATCACCTTTGCCAAC
TACATCATCCAGCCTAGCTTCCCATCCTGCGACCCACCCTATCTGGCATGTAGGCTGCTGGCAGCAGCAT
GCATCTGTCTGCTGACATTTGTGAATTGCGCATACGTGAAGTGGGGAACCAGGGTGCAGGATACCTTCAC
ATATGCCAAGGTGGTGGCCCTGATCGCCATCATCGTGATGGGCCTGGTGAAGCTGTGCCAGGGCCACAGC
GAGCACTTTCAGGACGCCTTCGAGGGCTCCTCTTGGGATATGGGCAACCTGAGCCTGGCCCTGTACTCCG
CCCTGTTTAGCTATTCCGGCTGGGACACCCTGAATTTCGTGACAGAGGAGATCAAGAACCCCGAGCGGAA
TCTGCCTCTGGCCATCGGCATCTCCATGCCCATCGTGACCCTGATCTACATCCTGACAAACGTGGCCTAC
TATACCGTGCTGAATATCAGCGACGTGCTGAGCTCCGATGCAGTGGCAGTGACCTTCGCCGATCAGACAT
TTGGCATGTTCTCCTGGACCATCCCTATCGCAGTGGCCCTGTCCTGCTTTGGAGGCCTGAATGCCTCTAT
CTTCGCCTCTAGCAGGCTGTTCTTTGTGGGATCTAGGGAGGGACACCTGCCAGACCTGCTGAGCATGATC
CACATCGAGCGGTTTACACCCATCCCTGCCCTGCTGTTCAACTGTACCATGGCCCTGATCTACCTGATCG
TGGAGGACGTGTTCCAGCTGATCAATTACTTCTCTTTTAGCTACTGGTTCTTTGTGGGCCTGAGCGTGGT
GGGCCAGCTGTATCTGAGATGGAAGGAGCCCAAGAGGCCACGCCCCCTGAAGCTGTCCGTGTTCTTTCCT
ATCGTGTTTTGCATCTGTAGCGTGTTCCTGGTCATCGTGCCACTGTTCACCGACACAATCAACAGCCTGA
TCGGAATCGGAATCGCCCTGTCCGGAGTGCCCTTCTACTTTATGGGCGTGTATCTGCCAGAGAGCCGGAG
ACCCCTGTTTATCCGGAATGTGCTGGCCGCCATCACCAGAGGCACACAGCAGCTGTGCTTCTGCGTGCTG
ACAGAGCTGGATGTGGCCGAGGAGAAGAAGGACGAGAGGAAGACCGATGACCCAGCTTTCTTGTACAAAG
TTGGCATTATAAGAAAGCATTGCTTATCAATTTGTTGCAACGAACAGGTCACTATCAGTCAAAATAAAAT
CATTATTTGCCATCCAGCTGATATCCCCTATAGTGAGTCGTATTACATGGTCATAGCTGTTTCCTGGCAG
CTCTGGCCCGTGTCTCAAAATCTCTGATGTTACATTGCACAAGATAAAAATATATCATCATGAACAATAA
AACTGTCTGCTTACATAAACAGTAATACAAGGGGTGTTATGAGCCATATTCAACGGGAAACGTCGAGGCC
GCGATTAAATTCCAACATGGATGCTGATTTATATGGGTATAAATGGGCTCGCGATAATGTCGGGCAATCA
GGTGCGACAATCTATCGCTTGTATGGGAAGCCCGATGCGCCAGAGTTGTTTCTGAAACATGGCAAAGGTA
GCGTTGCCAATGATGTTACAGATGAGATGGTCAGACTAAACTGGCTGACGGAATTTATGCCTCTTCCGAC
CATCAAGCATTTTATCCGTACTCCTGATGATGCATGGTTACTCACCACTGCGATCCCCGGAAAAACAGCA
TTCCAGGTATTAGAAGAATATCCTGATTCAGGTGAAAATATTGTTGATGCGCTGGCAGTGTTCCTGCGCC
GGTTGCATTCGATTCCTGTTTGTAATTGTCCTTTTAACAGCGATCGCGTATTTCGTCTCGCTCAGGCGCA
ATCACGAATGAATAACGGTTTGGTTGATGCGAGTGATTTTGATGACGAGCGTAATGGCTGGCCTGTTGAA
CAAGTCTGGAAAGAAATGCATAAACTTTTGCCATTCTCACCGGATTCAGTCGTCACTCATGGTGATTTCT
CACTTGATAACCTTATTTTTGACGAGGGGAAATTAATAGGTTGTATTGATGTTGGACGAGTCGGAATCGC
AGACCGATACCAGGATCTTGCCATCCTATGGAACTGCCTCGGTGAGTTTTCTCCTTCATTACAGAAACGG
CTTTTTCAAAAATATGGTATTGATAATCCTGATATGAATAAATTGCAGTTTCATTTGATGCTCGATGAGT
TTTTCTAATCAGAATTGGTTAATTGGTTGTAACACTGGCAGAGCATTACGCTGACTTGACGGGACGGCGC
AAGCTCATGACCAAAATCCCTTAACGTGAGTTACGCGTCGTTCCACTGAGCGTCAGACCCCGTAGAAAAG
ATCAAAGGATCTTCTTGAGATCCTTTTTTTCTGCGCGTAATCTGCTGCTTGCAAACAAAAAAACCACCGC
TACCAGCGGTGGTTTGTTTGCCGGATCAAGAGCTACCAACTCTTTTTCCGAAGGTAACTGGCTTCAGCAG
AGCGCAGATACCAAATACTGTTCTTCTAGTGTAGCCGTAGTTAGGCCACCACTTCAAGAACTCTGTAGCA
CCGCCTACATACCTCGCTCTGCTAATCCTGTTACCAGTGGCTGCTGCCAGTGGCGATAAGTCGTGTCTTA
CCGGGTTGGACTCAAGACGATAGTTACCGGATAAGGCGCAGCGGTCGGGCTGAACGGGGGGTTCGTGCAC
ACAGCCCAGCTTGGAGCGAACGACCTACACCGAACTGAGATACCTACAGCGTGAGCTATGAGAAAGCGCC
ACGCTTCCCGAAGGGAGAAAGGCGGACAGGTATCCGGTAAGCGGCAGGGTCGGAACAGGAGAGCGCACGA
GGGAGCTTCCAGGGGGAAACGCCTGGTATCTTTATAGTCCTGTCGGGTTTCGCCACCTCTGACTTGAGCG
TCGATTTTTGTGATGCTCGTCAGGGGGGCGGAGCCTATGGAAAAACGCCAGCAACGCGGCCTTTTTACGG
TTCCTGGCCTTTTGCTGGCCTTTTGCTCACATGTT
Features (pLannotate 1.2.2; 10 found; start..end, strand, type, name):
    121..213     +  CDS            lacI (fragment): lac repressor; lacI; The lac repressor binds to the lac operator to inhibit transcription in E. coli. This inhibition can be relieved by adding lactose or isopropyl-β-D-thiogalactopyranoside (IPTG).
    268..295     -  terminator     rrnB T2 terminator: transcription terminator T2 from the E. coli rrnB gene
    427..470     +  terminator     rrnB T1 terminator: Escherichia coli rrnB; transcription terminator T1 from the E. coli rrnB gene
    517..553     -  CDS            lacZα (fragment): LacZα fragment of β-galactosidase; lacZ fragment
    569..668     +  protein_bind   attL1: mutant version of attL; recombination site for the Gateway® LR reaction LR Clonase™
    674..2218    +  CDS            SLC7A6: YLAT2_HUMAN - Also known as KIAA0245 From Homo sapiens (Human).
   2220..2319    -  protein_bind   attL2: mutant version of attL; recombination site for the Gateway® LR reaction LR Clonase™
   2337..2355    -  promoter       T7 promoter: promoter for bacteriophage T7 RNA polymerase
   2489..3298    +  CDS            KanR: aminoglycoside phosphotransferase; aph(3')-Ia; confers resistance to kanamycin in bacteria or G418 (Geneticin®) in eukaryotes
   3445..4033    +  rep_origin     ori: high-copy-number ColE1/pMB1/pBR322/pUC origin of replication
