[The description below was written by a language model from this plasmid's Addgene catalogue record and pLannotate feature annotations shown in this document.]
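Description:
pDONR221_SLC7A6 is a Gateway entry clone built on the pDONR221 backbone, carrying a codon-optimized open reading frame for human SLC7A6 (also known as y+LAT-2, LAT-2, LAT3 or KIAA0245), a member of the solute carrier family. The sequenced plasmid is 4,095 nt, consistent with a roughly 2.55 kb backbone plus the 1,545 bp insert. It is propagated in E. coli from a high-copy ColE1/pUC-type origin and selected with kanamycin through the aph(3')-Ia (KanR) gene.

The SLC7A6 coding sequence sits directly between attL1 and attL2, the recombination sites produced when an attB-flanked fragment is recombined into a donor vector. These sites allow the ORF to be moved directionally by an LR Clonase reaction into any attR-containing destination vector. Upstream of attL1 lie the rrnB T1 and T2 transcription terminators, which insulate the insert from read-through transcription originating in the backbone and so limit unwanted expression in bacteria. A T7 promoter lies just beyond attL2, on the opposite strand and so pointing back toward the insert. Short lacI and lacZα fragments are annotated as backbone remnants and are not functional genes.

Although the catalogue lists the vector type as mammalian expression, the feature table shows no eukaryotic promoter, polyadenylation signal, tag or reporter. The plasmid therefore serves as a shuttle source of the ORF rather than an expression construct in its own right. Part of a large collection of solute carrier clones, it is intended for subcloning SLC7A6 into custom expression vectors for transporter studies.
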