Addgene plasmid #132209: pDONR221_SLC7A6
Purpose: Gateway entry clone with codon-optimized ORF sequence for subcloning into custom expression vectors
Depositing lab: RESOLUTE Consortium & Giulio Superti-Furga. Depositing organization: CeMM Research Center for Molecular Medicine. Publication: The RESOLUTE consortium: unlocking SLC transporters for drug discovery. Superti-Furga G, Lackner D, Wiedmer T, Ingles-Prieto A, Barbosa B, Girardi E, Goldmann U, Gurtl B, Klavins K, Klimek C, Lindinger S, Lineiro-Retes E, Muller AC, Onstein S, Redinger G, Reil D, Sedlyarov V, Wolf G, Crawford M, Everley R, ... Steppan CM. Nat Rev Drug Discov. 2020 Jul;19(7):429-430. doi: 10.1038/d41573-020-00056-6. PubMed 32265506.
Backbone
  Vector backbone: pDONR221
  Backbone manufacturer: Thermo Fisher Scientific
  Backbone size w/o insert (bp): 2550
  Vector type: Mammalian Expression
Growth in bacteria
  Bacterial resistance: Kanamycin, 50 μg/mL
  Growth temperature: 37°C
  Growth strain: Stbl3
  Copy number: High Copy
Gene/Insert
  Gene/Insert name: SLC7A6 (alt name: y+LAT-2, KIAA0245, LAT3, LAT-2)
  Species: H. sapiens (human)
  Insert size (bp): 1545
  Entrez Gene: SLC7A6 (a.k.a. LAT3, LAT-2, y+LAT-2, KIAA0245, DKFZp686K15246)
  Cloning method: Gateway Cloning
  Sequencing primers: 5′ M13-fwd; 3′ M13-rev
Terms and licenses: Academic/Nonprofit Terms; Industry Terms
Depositor comments: For more information on the full Resolute plasmid collection, please see www.addgene.org/depositor-collections/re-solute/. Please provide your feedback on this plasmid to the RESOLUTE consortium by filling out their RESOLUTE repository feedback form: https://forms.office.com/Pages/ResponsePage.aspx?id=0e05yklzmkS7rjFGQL4N7z4feCLQvEJAmVcOCM_u885UN1JJRko0Ukg4TVQwNTZLOUxPQVJWT1NHUCQlQCN0PWcu
How to cite: pDONR221_SLC7A6 was a gift from RESOLUTE Consortium & Giulio Superti-Furga (Addgene plasmid # 132209 ; http://n2t.net/addgene:132209 ; RRID:Addgene_132209)
