>Addgene plasmid #132209 | pDONR221_SLC7A6 | depositor partial sequence | sequence record 253818 | Codon-optimized ORF of SLC7A6
ATGGAGGCAAGGGAGCCTGGCAGACCTACCCCAACATACCACCTGGTGCCAAACACATCCCAGTCTCAGG
TGGAGGAGGACGTGAGCTCCCCCCCTCAGAGGTCTAGCGAGACCATGCAGCTGAAGAAGGAGATCTCTCT
GCTGAACGGCGTGAGCCTGGTGGTGGGCAATATGATCGGCTCCGGCATCTTCGTGAGCCCCAAGGGCGTG
CTGGTGCACACAGCCTCTTACGGCATGAGCCTGATCGTGTGGGCCATCGGAGGACTGTTCTCTGTGGTGG
GCGCCCTGTGCTATGCAGAGCTGGGAACCACAATCACCAAGTCCGGCGCCTCTTACGCCTATATCCTGGA
GGCCTTCGGCGGCTTTATCGCCTTCATCCGCCTGTGGGTGTCCCTGCTGGTGGTGGAGCCCACGGGACAG
GCAATTATTGCGATCACCTTTGCCAACTACATCATCCAGCCTAGCTTCCCATCCTGCGACCCACCCTATC
TGGCATGTAGGCTGCTGGCAGCAGCATGCATCTGTCTGCTGACATTTGTGAATTGCGCATACGTGAAGTG
GGGAACCAGGGTGCAGGATACCTTCACATATGCCAAGGTGGTGGCCCTGATCGCCATCATCGTGATGGGC
CTGGTGAAGCTGTGCCAGGGCCACAGCGAGCACTTTCAGGACGCCTTCGAGGGCTCCTCTTGGGATATGG
GCAACCTGAGCCTGGCCCTGTACTCCGCCCTGTTTAGCTATTCCGGCTGGGACACCCTGAATTTCGTGAC
AGAGGAGATCAAGAACCCCGAGCGGAATCTGCCTCTGGCCATCGGCATCTCCATGCCCATCGTGACCCTG
ATCTACATCCTGACAAACGTGGCCTACTATACCGTGCTGAATATCAGCGACGTGCTGAGCTCCGATGCAG
TGGCAGTGACCTTCGCCGATCAGACATTTGGCATGTTCTCCTGGACCATCCCTATCGCAGTGGCCCTGTC
CTGCTTTGGAGGCCTGAATGCCTCTATCTTCGCCTCTAGCAGGCTGTTCTTTGTGGGATCTAGGGAGGGA
CACCTGCCAGACCTGCTGAGCATGATCCACATCGAGCGGTTTACACCCATCCCTGCCCTGCTGTTCAACT
GTACCATGGCCCTGATCTACCTGATCGTGGAGGACGTGTTCCAGCTGATCAATTACTTCTCTTTTAGCTA
CTGGTTCTTTGTGGGCCTGAGCGTGGTGGGCCAGCTGTATCTGAGATGGAAGGAGCCCAAGAGGCCACGC
CCCCTGAAGCTGTCCGTGTTCTTTCCTATCGTGTTTTGCATCTGTAGCGTGTTCCTGGTCATCGTGCCAC
TGTTCACCGACACAATCAACAGCCTGATCGGAATCGGAATCGCCCTGTCCGGAGTGCCCTTCTACTTTAT
GGGCGTGTATCTGCCAGAGAGCCGGAGACCCCTGTTTATCCGGAATGTGCTGGCCGCCATCACCAGAGGC
ACACAGCAGCTGTGCTTCTGCGTGCTGACAGAGCTGGATGTGGCCGAGGAGAAGAAGGACGAGAGGAAGA
CCGAT
